Addgene plasmid #240680: pREC1010-Eco1
Purpose: RSF1010 origin of replication plasmid containing Eco1 recombitron with a SapI flanked stuffer in the ncRNA expressed by Pm promoter
Depositing lab: Seth Shipman. Depositing organization: J. David Gladstone Institutes. Publication: Genome editing of phylogenetically distinct bacteria using cross-species retron-mediated recombineering. Gonzalez-Delgado A, Bonillo-Lopez L, Johnson MS, Knodlseder N, Ko CC, Lekbach Y, Oh JH, Selvakumar H, Wold MC, Yu Z, Aragon V, Gralnick JA, Guell M, Hatfull GF, Keitz BK, Koskella B, Mutalik VK, van Pijkeren JP, Shipman SL. Nat Biotechnol. 2026 Apr 23. doi: 10.1038/s41587-026-03076-6. PubMed 42026131.
Backbone
  Vector backbone: pORTMAGE-Ec1
  Backbone manufacturer: George Church (Addgene #138474)
  Vector type: Bacterial Expression
Growth in bacteria
  Bacterial resistance: Kanamycin, 50 μg/mL
  Growth temperature: 37°C
  Growth strain: DH5alpha
  Copy number: Low Copy
Gene/Insert
  Gene/Insert name: Eco1 RT, Eco1 ncRNA, CspRecT and EcSSB
  Species: Synthetic
  Insert size (bp): 2620
  Mutation: WT
  Cloning method: Gibson Cloning
Terms and licenses: Academic/Nonprofit Terms; Industry Terms: Not Available to Industry
Depositor comments: Please visit https://doi.org/10.1101/2025.06.16.660010 for bioRxiv preprint.
How to cite: pREC1010-Eco1 was a gift from Seth Shipman (Addgene plasmid # 240680 ; http://n2t.net/addgene:240680 ; RRID:Addgene_240680)
