[The description below was written by a language model from this plasmid's Addgene catalogue record and pLannotate feature annotations shown in this document.]
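Description:
pREC1010-Eco1 is a low-copy, broad-host-range bacterial expression plasmid built on the pORTMAGE-Ec1 backbone for retron-mediated recombineering ("recombitron") in diverse bacteria. It replicates through the RSF1010 system: the oriV origin together with the RepA, RepB and RepC replication proteins it requires, which allows maintenance in many Gram-negative and some other hosts beyond E. coli. An annotated origin of transfer (oriT) indicates the plasmid can be mobilised by conjugation into recipient strains. Selection is by kanamycin through the aphA1 (nptI) aminoglycoside phosphotransferase gene.

The roughly 2.6 kb synthetic payload comprises the Eco1 retron non-coding RNA, the Eco1 reverse transcriptase, the single-stranded annealing protein CspRecT and the E. coli single-stranded DNA-binding protein (EcSSB). Expression is driven by the Pm promoter, which is activated by the plasmid-encoded XylS regulator in the presence of inducers such as m-toluate or benzoate. The feature table annotates a T7 gene 10 ribosome binding site, the retron reverse transcriptase and ssb downstream of Pm, followed by a lambda t0 terminator. The unannotated gap between the reverse transcriptase and ssb is presumably where CspRecT lies, and the ncRNA is likewise not explicitly annotated. According to the record, the ncRNA carries a SapI-flanked stuffer, which serves as a Golden Gate-style entry site for inserting a custom editing donor. A chloramphenicol acetyltransferase fragment detected just upstream of Pm may correspond to this stuffer, though the record does not say so.

In use, the reverse transcriptase converts the donor-bearing ncRNA into single-stranded DNA in vivo. CspRecT and SSB then promote incorporation of this DNA into the genome, enabling precise editing across phylogenetically distinct bacterial species.
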