Features (pLannotate 1.2.2; 19 found; start..end, strand, type, name):
    961..1069    +  oriT           oriT: incP origin of transfer
   1080..1931    -  CDS            RSF1010 RepC (fragment): replication protein C of the broad-host-range plasmid RSF1010 (Scholz et al., 1989); repC
   1918..2757    -  CDS            RSF1010 RepA: replication protein A of the broad-host-range plasmid RSF1010 (Scholz et al., 1989); repA
   2749..2823    -  ncRNA          Plasmid R1162: Accession: RF00043 - R1162-like plasmid antisense RNA
   3268..4239    -  CDS            RSF1010 RepB: replication protein B of the broad-host-range plasmid RSF1010 (Scholz et al., 1989); repB
   4263..4291    -  promoter       lac UV5 promoter (fragment): E. coli lac promoter with an "up" mutation
   4346..4740    +  rep_origin     RSF1010 oriV: replication origin of the broad-host-range plasmid RSF1010; requires the RSF1010 RepA/B/C proteins for replication (Scholz et al., 1989)
   4778..4864    -  terminator     rrnB T1 terminator: Escherichia coli rrnB; transcription terminator T1 from the E. coli rrnB gene
   4889..5854    -  CDS            XylS: XylS regulator encoded by the Pseudomonas putida TOL plasmid pWWO; xylS; stimulates transcription from the Pm promoter in the presence of aromatic compounds such as m-toluate or benzoate
   6115..6520    +  CDS            CmR (fragment): chloramphenicol acetyltransferase; cat; confers resistance to chloramphenicol
   6482..6742    -  CDS            YPRA_ECOLX (fragment): Protein predicted: Swiss-Prot protein existence level 4. From Escherichia coli.
   6754..6834    +  promoter       Pm promoter: The bacterial Pm promoter is activated by XylS in the presence of benzoate or m-toluate (Marqués et al., 1999).
   6860..6882    +  RBS            RBS: efficient ribosome binding site from bacteriophage T7 gene 10 (Olins and Rangwala, 1989)
   6890..7849    +  CDS            RT86_ECOLX: Protein predicted: Swiss-Prot protein existence level 4. Participates in the synthesis of a msDNA (a branched RNA linked by a 2',5'-phosphodiester linkage to a single-stranded DNA) of unknown function. The retron transcript serves as primer and template to the reaction, and codes for the RT. From Escherichia coli.
   8959..9492    +  CDS            ssb: SSB_ECOLI - Also known as exrB, lexC. Experimental evidence at protein level: Swiss-Prot protein existence level 1. Plays an important role in DNA replication, recombination and repair. Binds to ssDNA and to an array of partner proteins to recruit them to their sites of action during DNA metabolism. Acts as a sliding platform that migrates on DNA via reptation. SSB or its 10 C-terminal amino acids stimulates the ATPase activity of RadD (PubMed:27519413). From Escherichia coli (strain K12).
   9496..9525    +  misc_feature   MCS (fragment): pUC18/19 multiple cloning site
   9533..9557    +  CDS            lacZα (fragment): LacZα fragment of β-galactosidase; lacZ fragment
   9568..9662    +  terminator     lambda t0 terminator: transcription terminator from phage lambda
   9794..791     +  CDS            aphA1 (across the origin): KKA1_ECOLX - Also known as nptI. Protein inferred from homology: Swiss-Prot protein existence level 3. Resistance to kanamycin and structurally-related aminoglycosides, including amikacin. From Escherichia coli.
>Addgene plasmid #240680 | pREC1010-Eco1 | addgene full sequence | sequence record 483593 | Addgene NGS Result
CGAGCTGTAGCCGTCCGCGTCTGAACAGCAACATGGATGCGGATCTGTATGGCTATAAATGGGCGCGTGA
TAACGTGGGTCAGAGCGGCGCGACCATTTATCGTCTGTATGGCAAACCGGATGCGCCGGAACTGTTTCTG
AAACATGGCAAAGGCAGCGTGGCGAACGATGTGACCGATGAAATGGTGCGTCTGAACTGGCTGACCGAAT
TTATGCCGCTGCCGACCATTAAACATTTTATTCGCACCCCGGATGATGCGTGGCTGCTGACCACCGCGAT
TCCGGGCAAAACCGCGTTTCAGGTGCTGGAAGAATATCCGGATAGCGGCGAAAACATTGTGGATGCGCTG
GCCGTGTTTCTGCGTCGTCTGCATAGCATTCCGGTGTGCAACTGCCCGTTTAACAGCGATCGTGTGTTTC
GTCTGGCCCAGGCGCAGAGCCGTATGAACAACGGCCTGGTGGATGCGAGCGATTTTGATGATGAACGTAA
CGGCTGGCCGGTGGAACAGGTGTGGAAAGAAATGCATAAACTGCTGCCGTTTAGCCCGGATAGCGTGGTG
ACCCACGGCGATTTTAGCCTGGATAACCTGATTTTCGATGAAGGCAAACTGATTGGCTGCATTGATGTGG
GCCGTGTGGGCATTGCGGATCGTTATCAGGATCTGGCCATTCTGTGGAACTGCCTGGGCGAATTTAGCCC
GAGCCTGCAAAAACGTCTGTTTCAGAAATATGGCATTGATAATCCGGATATGAACAAACTGCAATTTCAT
CTGATGCTGGATGAATTTTTCTAATAATTAATTGGACCGCGGTCCGCGCGTTGTCCTTTTCCGCTGCATA
ACCCTGCTTCGGGGTCATTATAGCGATTTTTTCGGTATATCCATCCTTTTTCGCACGATATACAGGATTT
TGCCAAAGGGTTCGTGTAGACTTTCCTTGGTGTATCCAACGGCGTCAGCCGGGCAGGATAGGTGAAGTAG
GCCCACCCGCGAGCGGGTGTTCCTTCTTCACTGTCCCTTATTCGCACCTGGCGGTGCTCAACGGGAATCC
TGCTCTGCGAGGCTGGCCGTAGGCCGGCCTCAGCCTGCCGCCTTGGGCCGGGTGATGTCGTACTTGCCCG
CCGCGAACTCGGTTACCGTCCAGCCCAGCGCGACCAGCTCCGGCAACGCCTCGCGCACCCGCTGGCGGCG
CTTGCGCATGGTCGAACCACTGGCCTCTGACGGCCAGACATAGCCGCACAAGGTATCTATGGAAGCCTTG
CCGGTTTTGCCGGGGTCGATCCAGCCACACAGCCGCTGGTGCAGCAGGCGGGCGGTTTCGCTGTCCAGCG
CCCGCACCTCGTCCATGCTGATGCGCACATGCTGGCCGCCACCCATGACGGCCTGCGCGATCAAGGGGTT
CAGGGCCACGTACAGGCGCCCGTCCGCCTCGTCGCTGGCGTACTCCGACAGCAGCCGAAACCCCTGCCGC
TTGCGGCCATTCTGGGCGATGATGGATACCTTCCAAAGGCGCTCGATGCAGTCCTGTATGTGCTTGAGCG
CCCCACCACTATCGACCTCTGCCCCGATTTCCTTTGCCAGCGCCCGATAGCTACCTTTGACCACCATGGC
ATCAGCGGTGACGGCCTCCCACTTGGGTTCCAGGAACAGCCGGAGCTGCCGTCCGCCTTCGGTCTTGGGT
TCCGGGCCAAGCACTAGGCCATTAGGCCCAGCCATGGCCACCAGCCCTTGCAGGATGCGCAGATCATCAG
CGCCCAGCGGCTCCGGGCCGCTGAACTCGATCCGCTTGCCGTCGCCGTAGTCATACGTCACGTCCAGCTT
GCTGCGCTTGCGCTCGCCCCGCTTGAGGGCACGGAACAGGCCGGGGGCCAGACAGTGCGCCGGGTCGTGC
CGGACGTGGCTGAGGCTGTGCTTGTTCTTAGGCTTCACCACGGGGCACCCCCTTGCTCTTGCGCTGCCTC
TCCAGCACGGCGGGCTTGAGCACCCCGCCGTCATGCCGCCTGAACCACCGATCAGCGAACGGTGCGCCAT
AGTTGGCCTTGCTCACACCGAAGCGGACGAAGAACCGGCGCTGGTCGTCGTCCACACCCCATTCCTCGGC
CTCGGCGCTGGTCATGCTCGACAGGTAGGACTGCCAGCGGATGTTATCGACCAGTACCGAGCTGCCCCGG
CTGGCCTGCTGCTGGTCGCCTGCGCCCATCATGGCCGCGCCCTTGCTGGCATGGTGCAGGAACACGATAG
AGCACCCGGTATCGGCGGCGATGGCCTCCATGCGACCGATGACCTGGGCCATGGGGCCGCTGGCGTTTTC
TTCCTCGATGTGGAACCGGCGCAGCGTGTCCAGCACCATCAGGCGGCGGCCCTCGGCGGCGCGCTTGAGG
CCGTCGAACCACTCCGGGGCCATGATGTTGGGCAGGCTGCCGATCAGCGGCTGGATCAGCAGGCCGTCAG
CCACGGCTTGCCGTTCCTCGGCGCTGAGGTGCGCCCCAAGGGCGTGCAGGCGGTGATGAATGGCGGTGGG
CGGGTCTTCGGCGGGCAGGTAGATCACCGGGCCGGTGGGCAGTTCGCCCACCTCCAGCAGATCCGGCCCG
CCTGCAATCTGTGCGGCCAGTTGCAGGGCCAGCATGGATTTACCGGCACCACCGGGCGACACCAGCGCCC
CGACCGTACCGGCCACCATGTTGGGCAAAACGTAGTCCAGCGGTGGCGGCGCTGCTGCGAACGCCTCCAG
AATATTGATAGGCTTATGGGTAGCCATTGATTGCCTCCTTTGCAGGCAGTTGGTGGTTAGGCGCTGGCGG
GGTCACTACCCCCGCCCTGCGCCGCTCTGAGTTCTTCCAGGCACTCGCGCAGCGCCTCGTATTCGTCGTC
GGTCAGCCAGAACTTGCGCTGACGCATCCCTTTGGCCTTCATGCGCTCGGCATATCGCGCTTGGCGTACA
GCGTCAGGGCTGGCCAGCAGGTCGCCGGTCTGCTTGTCCTTTTGGTCTTTCATATCAGTCACCGAGAAAC
TTGCCGGGGCCGAAAGGCTTGTCTTCGCGGAACAAGGACAAGGTGCAGCCGTCAAGGTTAAGGCTGGCCA
TATCAGCGACTGAAAAGCGGCCAGCCTCGGCCTTGTTTGACGTATAACCAAAGCCACCGGGCAACCAATA
GCCCTTGTCACTTTTGATCAGGTAGACCGACCCTGAAGCGCTTTTTTCGTATTCCATAAAACCCCCTTCT
GTGCGTGAGTACTCATAGTATAACAGGCGTGAGTACCAACGCAAGCACTACATGCTGAAATCTGGCCCGC
CCCTGTCCATGCCTCGCTGGCGGGGTGCCGGTGCCCGTGCCAGCTCGGCCCGCGCAAGCTGGACGCTGGG
CAGACCCATGACCTTGCTGACGGTGCGCTCGATGTAATCCGCTTCGTGGCCGGGCTTGCGCTCTGCCAGC
GCTGGGCTGGCCTCGGCCATGGCCTTGCCGATTTCCTCGGCACTGCGGCCCCGGCTGGCCAGCTTCTGCG
CGGCGATAAAGTCGCACTTGCTGAGGTCATCACCGAAGCGCTTGACCAGCCCGGCCATCTCGCTGCGGTA
CTCGTCCAGCGCCGTGCGCCGGTGGCGGCTAAGCTGCCGCTCGGGCAGTTCGAGGCTGGCCAGCCTGCGG
GCCTTCTCCTGCTGCCGCTGGGCCTGCTCGATCTGCTGGCCAGCCTGCTGCACCAGCGCCGGGCCAGCGG
TGGCGGTCTTGCCCTTGGATTCACGCAGCAGCACCCACGGCTGATAACCGGCGCGGGTGGTGTGCTTGTC
CTTGCGGTTGGTGAAGCCCGCCAAGCGGCCATAGTGGCGGCTGTCGGCGCTGGCCGGGTCGGCGTCGTAC
TCGCTGGCCAGCGTCCGGGCAATCTGCCCCCGAAGTTCACCGCCTGCGGCGTCGGCCACCTTGACCCATG
CCTGATAGTTCTTCGGGCTGGTTTCCACTACCAGGGCAGGCTCCCGGCCCTCGGCTTTCATGTCATCCAG
GTCAAACTCGCTGAGGTCGTCCACCAGCACCAGACCATGCCGCTCCTGCTCGGCGGGCCTGATATACACG
TCATTGCCCTGGGCATTCATCCGCTTGAGCCATGGCGTGTTCTGGAGCACTTCGGCGGCTGACCATTCCC
GGTTCATCATCTGGCCGGTGGTGGCGTCCCTGACGCCGATATCGAAGCGCTCACAGCCCATGGCCTTGAG
CTGTCGGCCTATGGCCTGCAAAGTCCTGTCGTTCTTCATCGGGCCACCAAGCGATTCCCACACATTATAC
GAGCCGGAAGCATAAAGTGTAGCTAGATCCGAAGGATGAGCCGGGCTGAATGATCGACCGAGACAGGCCC
TGCGGGGCTGCACACGCGCCCCCACCCTTCGGGTAGGGGGAAAGGCCGCTAAAGCGGCTAAAAGCGCTCC
AGCGTATTTCTGCGGGGTTTGGTGTGGGGTTTAGCGGGCTTTGCCCGCCTTTCCCCCTGCCGCGCAGCGG
TGGGGCGGTGTGTAGCCTAGCGCAGCGAATAGACCAGCTATCCGGCCTCTGGCCGGGCATATTGGGCAAG
GGCAGCAGCGCCCCACAAGGGCGCTGATAACCGCGCCTAGTGGATTATTCTTAGATAATCATGGATGGAT
TTTTCCAACACCCCGCCAGCCCCCGCCCCTGCTGGGTTTGCAGGTTTGGGGGCGTGACAGTTATTGCAGG
GGTTCGTGACAGTTATTGCAGGGGGGCGTGACAGTTATTGCAGGGGTTCGTGACAGTTAGGGCGCGCCCA
GCTGTCTAGGGCGGCGGATTTGTCCTACTCAGGAGAGCGTTCACCGACAAACAACAGATAAAACGAAAGG
CCCAGTCTTTCGACTGAGCCTTTCGTTTTATTTGATGCCTTTAATTAAACGTTCGTAATCAAGCCACTTC
CTTTTTGCATTGACGCAGGGTGTCGGAAGGCAACTCGCCGAACGCGCTCCTATAGTTTTCAGCGAAGCGT
CCCAAATGTAAGAAGCCGTAGTCTAGGGCTATCTCAGTTATACTACGCACATTGGCACTGGGATCGTTCA
AGCAGGCGCGGATGCTTTCGAGCTTGCGGTTGCGGATGTAGTTCTTCGGCGTGGTGCCGGCGTGCTTCTC
GAACAAATTGTAGAGCGAGCGTGGACTCATCATCGCCAGCTCCGCTAACCGCTCAAGGCTGATATTCCGT
TTGAGATTCTCCTCAATGAATTGAACGACTCGCTCGAAAGACGGGTTACCTTTGCTGAAAATTTCACGGC
TGACATTGCTGCCCAGCATTTCGAGCAGCTTGGAAGCGATGATCCCCGCATAGTGCTCTTGGACCCGAGG
CATCGACTTTGTATGTTCCGCTTCGTCACAAACTAACCCGAGTAGATTGATAAAGCCATCGAGTTGCTGG
AGATTGTGTCGCGCGGCGAAACGGATACCCTCCCTCGGCTTGTGCCAATTGTTGTCACTGCACGCCCGAT
CAAGGACCACTGAGGGCAATTTAACGATAAATTTCTCGCAATCTTCTGAATAGGTCAGGTCGGCTTGGTC
ATCCGGATTGAGCAGCAATAGTTCGCCCGGCGCAAAATAGTGCTCCTGGCCATGGCCACGCCACAGGCAA
TGGCCTTTGAGTATTATTTGCAGATGATAACAGGTCTCTAATCCAGGCGAGATTACCCTCACGCTACCGC
CGTAGCTGATTCGACACAGATCGAGGCATCCGAAGATTCTGTGGTGCAGCCTGCCTGCCGGGCGCCCGCC
CTTGGGCAGGCGAATAGAGTGCGTACCGACATACTGGTTAACATAATCGGAGACTGCATAGGGCTCGGCG
TGGACGAAGATCTGACTTTTCTCGTTCAATAAGCAAAAATCCATAGTTCACGGTTCTCTTATTTTAATGT
GGGCTGCTTGGTGTGATGTAGAAAGGCGCCAAGTCGATGAAAATGCATCTCGACGTGATGCGTATACGGG
TTACCCCCATTGCCACGTTGCGCCATCCTTTTTGCAATCAGTGACCACTTTTCCAAGCAAAAATAACGCC
AAGCAGAACGAAGACGTTCTTTTTAAGAAGCGAGAACACCAGAAGTTCGTGCTGTCGGGGCATGGGGCGA
CGAATTGGCGGATAAAGGGGATCTGCTGGATATTACGGCCTTTTTAAAGACCGTAAAGAAAAATAAGCAC
AAGTTTTATCCGGCCTTTATTCACATTCTTGCCCGCCTGATGAATGCTCATCCGTAATTACGTATGGCAA
TGAAAGACGGTGAGCTGGTGATATGGGATAGTGTTCACCCTTGTTACACCGTTTTCCATGAGCAAACTGA
AACGTTTTCATCGCTCTGGAGTGAATACCACGACGATTTCCGGCAGTTTCTACACATATATTCGCAAGAT
GTGGCGTGTTACGGTGAAAACCTGGCCTATTTCCCTAAAGGGTTTATTGAGAATATGTTTTTCGTCTCAG
CCAATCCCTGGGTGAGTTTCACCAGTTTTGATTTAAACGTGGCCAATATGGACAACTTCTTCGCCCCCGT
TTTCACCATGCATGGGAATTAGCTTGATCTGACCAACGACCGGTAGCGGAGCTATCCAACGGCGGTATAC
CAGGAAAACACACAGCAGGTACATCAGAACAGTACCATGACTGAAGAACAAATAGTTTTTTCCTGATCCA
TAAAGCAGAACGGCCTGCTCCATGACAAATCTGGCTCCCCAACTAATGCCCCATGCAGCCAGCATAACCA
GCATAAAGTGCAGTGTCCGGTTTGATAGGGATAAGTCCAGCCTTGCAAGAAGCGGATACAGGAGTGCAAA
AAATGGCTATCTCTAGTAAGGCCTACCCCTTAGGCTTTATGCAACCTCTAGGATCCGAATTCAAATAATT
TTGTTTAACTTTAAGAAGGAGATATACATATGAAATCCGCTGAATATTTGAACACTTTTAGATTGAGAAA
TCTCGGCCTACCTGTCATGAACAATTTGCATGACATGTCTAAGGCGACTCGCATATCTGTTGAAACACTT
CGGTTGTTAATCTATACAGCTGATTTTCGCTATAGGATCTACACTGTAGAAAAGAAAGGCCCAGAGAAGA
GAATGAGAACCATTTACCAACCTTCTCGAGAACTTAAAGCCTTACAAGGATGGGTTCTACGTAACATTTT
AGATAAACTGTCGTCATCTCCTTTTTCTATTGGATTTGAAAAGCACCAATCTATTTTGAATAATGCTACC
CCGCATATTGGGGCAAACTTTATACTGAATATTGATTTGGAGGATTTTTTCCCAAGTTTAACTGCTAACA
AAGTTTTTGGAGTGTTCCATTCTCTTGGTTATAATCGACTAATATCTTCAGTTTTGACAAAAATATGTTG
TTATAAAAATCTGCTACCACAAGGTGCTCCATCATCACCTAAATTAGCTAATCTAATATGTTCTAAACTT
GATTATCGTATTCAGGGTTATGCAGGTAGTCGGGGCTTGATATATACGAGATATGCCGATGATCTCACCT
TATCTGCACAGTCTATGAAAAAGGTTGTTAAAGCACGTGATTTTTTATTTTCTATAATCCCAAGTGAAGG
ATTGGTTATTAACTCAAAAAAAACTTGTATTAGTGGGCCTCGTAGTCAGAGGAAAGTTACAGGTTTAGTT
ATTTCACAAGAGAAAGTTGGGATAGGTAGAGAAAAATATAAAGAAATTAGAGCAAAGATACATCATATAT
TTTGCGGTAAGTCTTCTGAGATAGAACACGTTAGGGGATGGTTGTCATTTATTTTAAGTGTGGATTCAAA
AAGCCATAGGAGATTAATAACTTATATTAGCAAATTAGAAAAAAAATATGGAAAGAACCCTTTAAATAAA
GCGAAGACCTAACATTTAACTATGATAAGATTCCGTATGCGCACCCTTAGCGAGAGGTTTATCATTAAGG
TCAACCTCTGGATGTTGTTTCGGCATCCTGCATTGAATCTGAGTTACTGTCTGTTTTCCTGAATTCAAGT
GAAGAGCGAGTGTGAGCCGTTGTAGCTTCAACCTGTCCCTTACGAATAGCTCTTCACCCGAATTCAGGAA
ACCCGTTTTTTCTGACGTAAGGGTGCGCATACGGAATCTGATCGAAATAATTTTGTTTAACTTTAAGGAG
GTTTGGAATGAACCAAATCGTGAAGTTCACTGACGACTCTGGCCTGGCGGTTCAAGTTACTCCAGACGAT
GTTCGCCGTTATATCTGTGAGAACGCTACTGAAAAAGAGGTGGGCCTCTTTCTGCAACTCTGTCAGACTC
AACGTCTGAATCCGTTTGTGAAAGACGCTTACCTGGTGAAATACGGCGGTGCTCCAGCTTCTATGATTAC
TTCCTATCAAGTTTTTAACCGTCGCGCGTGTCGTGATGCTAACTATGATGGTATCAAATCTGGTGTGGTT
GTTCTGCGTGACGGTGATGTTGTGCATAAACGTGGTGCTGCGTGCTACAAAAAGGCGGGTGAGGAGCTCA
TCGGTGGTTGGGCGGAAGTTCGCTTTAAGGATGGCCGCGAGACTGCGTATGCTGAGGTGGCGCTCGACGA
CTATTCCACCGGCAAATCTAATTGGGCGAAAATGCCGGGTGTTATGATCGAAAAATGCGCGAAGGCTGCT
GCTTGGCGCCTCGCGTTCCCGGACACTTTTCAGGGCATGTACGCTGCGGAGGAAATGGATCAAGCGCAAC
AGCCAGAACAGGTGCGCGCTCAGGCGGAGCAACCAGTGGATCTCCAGCCAATCCGCGAACTCTTCAAGCC
ATATTGCGAACACTTCGGCATCACTCCGGCTGAGGGTATGACTGCTGTTTGTGGTGCGGTGGGCGCTGAA
GGCATGCACTCTATGACCGAGCAGCAAGCTCGCCGTGCTCGCGCTTGGATGGAGGAAGAAATGGCTGCGC
CAGCTGTGGAAGCGGAGTATGAGGTTGTTGACGAGGGCGAGGTGTTTTAAGGATCCAGGAGAATACACAT
GGCCAGCAGAGGCGTAAACAAGGTTATTCTCGTTGGTAATCTGGGTCAGGACCCGGAAGTACGCTACATG
CCAAATGGTGGCGCAGTTGCCAACATTACGCTGGCTACTTCCGAATCCTGGCGTGATAAAGCGACCGGCG
AGATGAAAGAGCAGACTGAATGGCACCGCGTTGTGCTGTTCGGCAAACTGGCAGAAGTGGCCAGCGAATA
TCTGCGTAAAGGTTCTCAGGTTTATATCGAAGGTCAGCTGCGTACCCGTAAATGGACCGATCAATCCGGT
CAGGATCGCTACACCACAGAAGTCGTGGTGAACGTTGGCGGCACCATGCAGATGCTGGGTGGTCGTCAGG
GTGGTGGCGCTCCGGCAGGTGGTAATATCGGTGGTGGTCAGCCGCAGGGCGGTTGGGGTCAGCCTCAGCA
GCCGCAGGGTGGCAATCAGTTCAGCGGCGGCGCGCAGTCTCGCCCGCAGCAGTCCGCTCCGGCAGCGCCG
TCTAACGAGCCGCCGATGGACTTTGATGATGACATTCCGTTCTGATCTAGAGTCGACCTGCAGGCATGCA
AGCTTGCGGCCGCGTCGTGACTGGGAAAACCCTGGCGACTAGTCTTGGACTCCTGTTGATAGATCCAGTA
ATGACCTCAGAACTCCATCTGGATTTGTTCAGAACGCTCGGTTGCCGCCGGGCGTTTTTTATTGGTGAGA
ATCCAGGGGTCCCCAATAATTACGATTTAAATTTGTGTCTCAAAATCTCTGATGTTACATTGCACAAGAT
AAAAATATATCATCATGAACAATAAAACTGTCTGCTTACATAAACAGTAATACAAGGGGTGTTATGAGCC
ATATTCAGCGTGAAA
